>Addgene plasmid #78190 | pJL1400 | addgene partial sequence | sequence record 147339 | M13-Rev 5'-CAGGAAACAGCTATGACC-3'
ACTAACTATTCTCATTTAAATTTTCAGAGCTTAAAAATGGCTGAAATCACTCACAACGATGGATACGCTA
ACAACTTGGAAATGAAATAAGCTTGAGCATTCTTGAAGTTTAGAGAATGAACAGTAAGCACTTGAACAAA
GTGTATTGGTTTCCTCTGAACACGATTGGCTTATATACCCGTATCCTGCAGCCGTTTAGAATGTTCTAGA
AGGTCCTAGATGCATTCATTTCAAAATACACCCCATAGGTGCAAAGAGACGCAGATTGAAAAAGTATCTG
GGTTTCTTCAGTACGCACACTATTTCTCAATGTTCTGAATGTGAGTCGCCCTCCTTTTGCAAGAAGCAGC
TCGAATGTTCTAGAAAAAGGTGGAAATGAGTATAAATACAGTGACAAAACCGAACCAAACAACATTCACT
CTAATTGTGAAATCTTCAAACTACAATCATGTCACTTTACCACTATTTCCGTCCAGCTCAACGTTCTGTT
TTTGGTGATCTCATGAGAGATATGGCTCAGATGGAACGTCAATTTACTCCAGTTTGCAGAGGCTCTCCAT
CTGAATCTTCTGAGGTAAGTAACACGTTTTTTTTTTCAAGAGTTTGTATAAAAAAGATTTCTTTCAGATT
GTTAACAATGATCAAAAGTTTGCCATAAATCTCAATGTCTCGCAGTTCAAGCCAGAAGATTTG
