>Addgene plasmid #78190 | pJL1400 | addgene partial sequence | sequence record 147613 | GFP-R 5'-CCATCTAATTCAACAAGAATTGGGACAAC-3'
TTCTACCGGTACCCTCAAGGGTCCTCCTGAAAATGTTCTATGTTATGTTAGTATCATTCGAAACATACCT
TTGGGTCCTTTGGCCAATCCCGGGGATCCTCTAGAGTCGACTTCAGAAGTTTTTTGTTCAACGGGCGCTT
GCTGAATTGGAATAGATCTTCCTTGAATCGCTTCCTTCTTTGGTGCTTCAATTGAAAGTTTTCCATCTTC
TGAAAGATTTGAAGCAACTGCACCAACATCAACATCTTCGGGTAGAAGAATAACACGAGAAAATGATTTC
TTTGAATATCCATGTTCAGTCTTTAATTCTTGTTCTCCTTGAATTGATAATGTATGTCCATCCAAATTAA
TTTTCAAATCTTCTGGCTTGAACTGCGAGACATTGAGATTTATGGCAAACTTTTGATCATTGTTAACAAT
CTGAAAGAAATCTTTTTTATACAAACTCTTGAAAAAAAAAACGTGTTACTTACCTCAGAAGATTCAGATG
GAGAGCCTCTGCAAACTGGAGTAAATTGACGTTCCATCTGAGCCATATCTCTCATGAGATCACCAAAAAC
AGAACGTTGAGCTGGACGGAAATAGTGGTAAAGTGACATGATTGTAGTTTGAAGATTTCACAATTAGAGT
GAATGTTGTTTGGTTCGGT
