[The description below was written by a language model from this plasmid's Addgene catalogue record.]
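Description:
pJL1400 is a Caenorhabditis elegans expression plasmid built on the pPD95.77 backbone, one of the widely used worm vectors designed for making GFP reporter fusions. It is maintained in E. coli as a high-copy plasmid under ampicillin selection. No feature table accompanies the record, so the exact arrangement of elements in the plasmid cannot be confirmed from the available information.

The insert is the C. elegans small heat shock protein gene hsp-16.1 (T27E4.8), expressed from its own hsp-16.1 promoter. It was introduced by restriction cloning, although the sites used are not recorded. pPD95.77 normally supplies a promoterless GFP coding region followed by a worm 3' UTR downstream of the cloning site, and a GFP reverse primer is listed for sequencing the 3' end of the insert. Both points suggest that the hsp-16.1 sequence sits upstream of GFP and acts as a reporter fusion. The record does not say whether this is a transcriptional or a translational fusion, nor how much of the promoter or coding sequence is included.

The stated purpose is hsp-16.1 expression in worms. The associated study examined induction of hsp-16.1 under hypoxia through a pathway independent of HIF-1 and dependent on chromatin-remodeling factors. The plasmid would therefore typically be introduced into worms as a transgene to follow stress-responsive activity of the hsp-16.1 locus in vivo. No worm selection or co-injection marker is listed in the record.
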