Addgene plasmid #78190: pJL1400
Purpose: Ce hsp-16.1 expression in worms
Depositing lab: Junho Lee. Depositing organization: Seoul National University. Publication: Hypoxia-inducible Factor-1 (HIF-1)-independent hypoxia response of the small heat shock protein hsp-16.1 gene regulated by chromatin-remodeling factors in the nematode Caenorhabditis elegans. Lee J, Lee J. J Biol Chem. 2013 Jan 18;288(3):1582-9. doi: 10.1074/jbc.M112.401554. Epub 2012 Dec 10. PubMed 23229554.
Backbone
  Vector backbone: pPD95.77
  Vector type: Worm Expression
Growth in bacteria
  Bacterial resistance: Ampicillin, 100 μg/mL
  Growth temperature: 37°C
  Growth strain: DH5alpha
  Copy number: High Copy
Gene/Insert
  Gene/Insert name: hsp-16.1
  Species: C. elegans (nematode)
  Entrez Gene: hsp-16.1 (a.k.a. CELE_T27E4.8)
  Promoter: hsp-16.1
  Cloning method: Restriction Enzyme; 5′ cloning site Unknown (unknown if destroyed); 3′ cloning site Unknown (unknown if destroyed)
  Sequencing primers: 5′ M13 reverse; 3′ GFP R
Terms and licenses: Academic/Nonprofit Terms; Industry Terms: Not Available to Industry
How to cite: pJL1400 was a gift from Junho Lee (Addgene plasmid # 78190 ; http://n2t.net/addgene:78190 ; RRID:Addgene_78190)
